Addgene plasmid #66053: DVA_EH
Purpose: (Empty Backbone) MoClo Destination Vector: (based on pSB1A2 with fixed illegal site) [E:LacZa:H]
Depositing lab: Douglas Densmore. Depositing organization: Boston University Main Campus. Publication: CIDAR MoClo: Improved MoClo Assembly Standard and New E. coli Part Library Enable Rapid Combinatorial Design for Synthetic and Traditional Biology. Iverson SV, Haddock TL, Beal J, Densmore DM. ACS Synth Biol. 2016 Jan 15;5(1):99-103. doi: 10.1021/acssynbio.5b00124. Epub 2015 Nov 4. PubMed 26479688.
Backbone
  Vector backbone: DVA
  Vector type: Synthetic Biology ; Destination Vector
Growth in bacteria
  Bacterial resistance: Ampicillin, 100 μg/mL
  Growth temperature: 37°C
  Growth strain: DH5alpha
  Copy number: Unknown
Gene/Insert
  Gene/Insert name: None
  Species: Synthetic
  Cloning method: Unknown
Terms and licenses: Academic/Nonprofit Terms; Industry Terms: Not Available to Industry
How to cite: DVA_EH was a gift from Douglas Densmore (Addgene plasmid # 66053 ; http://n2t.net/addgene:66053 ; RRID:Addgene_66053)
