[The description below was written by a language model from this plasmid's Addgene catalogue record and the feature table of its GenBank file.]
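Description:
DVA_EH is an empty destination vector from the CIDAR MoClo (modular cloning) assembly system for E. coli synthetic biology. It is a small circular plasmid of 2,606 bp built on the DVA backbone, which the record describes as derived from the BioBrick vector pSB1A2 with an illegal restriction site corrected. It replicates in E. coli from a high-copy ColE1/pUC-type origin, although the catalogue lists copy number as unknown. Selection is by ampicillin, through a beta-lactamase gene driven by its native promoter.

The plasmid carries no insert. In its place is a lacZ-alpha dropout cassette, summarised in the record as [E:LacZa:H]. This notation indicates that the LacZ-alpha fragment sits between the MoClo fusion sites designated E and H. The feature table does not annotate the fusion sites themselves or the Type IIS enzyme sites that would expose them. The cassette includes the lac promoter, lac operator and CAP binding site, together with a pUC18/19-type multiple cloning site inside the lacZ-alpha coding region. It lies between the BioBrick prefix and suffix inherited from the parent vector, with a putative bacterial terminator just upstream of the prefix. M13 forward and reverse primer sites and several backbone primer sites are available for sequencing across the cloning region.

In MoClo-style Golden Gate assembly, incoming parts or transcription units with matching overhangs replace the lacZ-alpha cassette. Correct assemblies then give white colonies and unmodified vector gives blue ones in an alpha-complementing host. The E and H sites determine which position an assembled module can occupy in later multi-part assemblies.
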