LOCUS       Exported 2606 bp ds-DNA circular SYN 13-MAY-2021
DEFINITION  MoClo Destination Vector: (based on pSB1A2 with fixed illegal site)
            [E:LacZa:H].
ACCESSION   .
VERSION     .
KEYWORDS    DVA_EH
SOURCE      synthetic DNA construct
  ORGANISM  synthetic DNA construct
REFERENCE   1 (bases 1 to 2606)
  AUTHORS   Iverson SV, Haddock TL, Beal J, Densmore DM
  TITLE     CIDAR MoClo: Improved MoClo Assembly Standard and New E. coli Part
            Library Enable Rapid Combinatorial Design for Synthetic and
            Traditional Biology.
  JOURNAL   ACS Synth Biol. 2016 Jan 15;5(1):99-103. doi:
            10.1021/acssynbio.5b00124. Epub 2015 Nov 4.
  PUBMED    26479688
REFERENCE   2 (bases 1 to 2606)
  AUTHORS   .
  TITLE     Direct Submission
  JOURNAL   Exported May 13, 2021 from SnapGene Server 1.1.58
            http://www.snapgene.com
FEATURES             Location/Qualifiers
     source          1..2606
                     /organism="synthetic DNA construct"
                     /mol_type="other DNA"
     primer_bind     199..221
                     /label=M13/pUC Forward
                     /note="In lacZ gene"
     primer_bind     213..230
                     /label=M13 Forward
                     /note="In lacZ gene. Also called M13-F20 or M13 (-21)
                     Forward"
     primer_bind     214..230
                     /label=M13 fwd
                     /note="common sequencing primer, one of multiple similar
                     variants"
     misc_feature    231..287
                     /label=MCS
                     /note="pUC18/19 multiple cloning site"
     primer_bind     complement(300..316)
                     /label=M13 rev
                     /note="common sequencing primer, one of multiple similar
                     variants"
     primer_bind     complement(300..316)
                     /label=M13 Reverse
                     /note="In lacZ gene. Also called M13-rev"
     primer_bind     complement(313..335)
                     /label=M13/pUC Reverse
                     /note="In lacZ gene"
     protein_bind    324..340
                     /label=lac operator
                     /bound_moiety="lac repressor encoded by lacI"
                     /note="The lac repressor binds to the lac operator to
                     inhibit transcription in E. coli. This inhibition can be
                     relieved by adding lactose or
                     isopropyl-beta-D-thiogalactopyranoside (IPTG)."
     promoter        complement(348..378)
                     /label=lac promoter
                     /note="promoter for the E. coli lac operon"
     protein_bind    393..414
                     /label=CAP binding site
                     /bound_moiety="E. coli catabolite activator protein"
                     /note="CAP binding activates transcription in the presence
                     of cAMP."
     misc_feature    514..534
                     /label=BioBrick suffix
                     /note="universal suffix for all parts"
     primer_bind     complement(540..557)
                     /label=L4440
                     /note="L4440 vector, forward primer"
     rep_origin      complement(711..1299)
                     /direction=LEFT
                     /label=ori
                     /note="high-copy-number ColE1/pMB1/pBR322/pUC origin of
                     replication"
     primer_bind     complement(791..810)
                     /label=pBR322ori-F
                     /note="pBR322 origin, forward primer"
     CDS             complement(1470..2330)
                     /codon_start=1
                     /gene="bla"
                     /product="beta-lactamase"
                     /label=AmpR
                     /note="confers resistance to ampicillin, carbenicillin, and
                     related antibiotics"
                     /translation="MSIQHFRVALIPFFAAFCLPVFAHPETLVKVKDAEDQLGARVGYI
                     ELDLNSGKILESFRPEERFPMMSTFKVLLCGAVLSRIDAGQEQLGRRIHYSQNDLVEYS
                     PVTEKHLTDGMTVRELCSAAITMSDNTAANLLLTTIGGPKELTAFLHNMGDHVTRLDRW
                     EPELNEAIPNDERDTTMPVAMATTLRKLLTGELLTLASRQQLIDWMEADKVAGPLLRSA
                     LPAGWFIADKSGAGERGSRGIIAALGPDGKPSRIVVIYTTGSQATMDERNRQIAEIGAS
                     LIKHW"
     primer_bind     2093..2112
                     /label=Amp-R
                     /note="Ampicillin resistance gene, reverse primer"
     promoter        complement(2331..2435)
                     /gene="bla"
                     /label=AmpR promoter
     primer_bind     2503..2521
                     /label=pBRforEco
                     /note="pBR322 vectors, upsteam of EcoRI site, forward
                     primer"
     terminator      2525..2568
                     /label=bacterial terminator
                     /note="putative bacterial transcription terminator"
     misc_feature    2571..2592
                     /label=BioBrick prefix
                     /note="BioBrick prefix for parts that do not start with
                     ""ATG"""
     CDS             complement(2587..304)
                     /codon_start=1
                     /gene="lacZ fragment"
                     /product="LacZ-alpha fragment of beta-galactosidase"
                     /label=lacZ-alpha
                     /translation="MTMITPSLHACRSTLEDPRVPSSNSLAVVLQRRDWENPGVTQLNR
                     LAAHPPFASWRNSEEARTDRPSQQLRSLNGEWRLMRYFLLTHLCGISHRIWCRRHKLRP
                     TSL"
ORIGIN
        1 gcttatgtct tctgcaccat atgcggtgtg aaataccgca cagatgcgta aggagaaaat
       61 accgcatcag gcgccattcg ccattcaggc tgcgcaactg ttgggaaggg cgatcggtgc
      121 gggcctcttc gctattacgc cagctggcga aagggggatg tgctgcaagg cgattaagtt
      181 gggtaacgcc agggttttcc cagtcacgac gttgtaaaac gacggccagt gaattcgagc
      241 tcggtacccg gggatcctct agagtcgacc tgcaggcatg caagcttggc gtaatcatgg
      301 tcatagctgt ttcctgtgtg aaattgttat ccgctcacaa ttccacacaa catacgagcc
      361 ggaagcataa agtgtaaagc ctggggtgcc taatgagtga gctaactcac attaattgcg
      421 ttgcgctcac tgcccgcttt ccagtcggga aacctgtcgt gccagctgca ttaatgaatc
      481 ggccaacgcg cggggaagac gtactaagag acctactagt agcggccgct gcaggcttcc
      541 tcgctcactg actcgctgcg ctcggtcgtt cggctgcggc gagcggtatc agctcactca
      601 aaggcggtaa tacggttatc cacagaatca ggggataacg caggaaagaa catgtgagca
      661 aaaggccagc aaaaggccag gaaccgtaaa aaggccgcgt tgctggcgtt tttccacagg
      721 ctccgccccc ctgacgagca tcacaaaaat cgacgctcaa gtcagaggtg gcgaaacccg
      781 acaggactat aaagatacca ggcgtttccc cctggaagct ccctcgtgcg ctctcctgtt
      841 ccgaccctgc cgcttaccgg atacctgtcc gcctttctcc cttcgggaag cgtggcgctt
      901 tctcatagct cacgctgtag gtatctcagt tcggtgtagg tcgttcgctc caagctgggc
      961 tgtgtgcacg aaccccccgt tcagcccgac cgctgcgcct tatccggtaa ctatcgtctt
     1021 gagtccaacc cggtaagaca cgacttatcg ccactggcag cagccactgg taacaggatt
     1081 agcagagcga ggtatgtagg cggtgctaca gagttcttga agtggtggcc taactacggc
     1141 tacactagaa gaacagtatt tggtatctgc gctctgctga agccagttac cttcggaaaa
     1201 agagttggta gctcttgatc cggcaaacaa accaccgctg gtagcggtgg tttttttgtt
     1261 tgcaagcagc agattacgcg cagaaaaaaa ggatctcaag aagatccttt gatcttttct
     1321 acggggtctg acgctcagtg gaacgaaaac tcacgttaag ggattttggt catgagatta
     1381 tcaaaaagga tcttcaccta gatcctttta aattaaaaat gaagttttaa atcaatctaa
     1441 agtatatatg agtaaacttg gtctgacagt taccaatgct taatcagtga ggcacctatc
     1501 tcagcgatct gtctatttcg ttcatccata gttgcctgac tccccgtcgt gtagataact
     1561 acgatacggg agggcttacc atctggcccc agtgctgcaa tgataccgcg cgacccacgc
     1621 tcaccggctc cagatttatc agcaataaac cagccagccg gaagggccga gcgcagaagt
     1681 ggtcctgcaa ctttatccgc ctccatccag tctattaatt gttgccggga agctagagta
     1741 agtagttcgc cagttaatag tttgcgcaac gttgttgcca ttgctacagg catcgtggtg
     1801 tcacgctcgt cgtttggtat ggcttcattc agctccggtt cccaacgatc aaggcgagtt
     1861 acatgatccc ccatgttgtg caaaaaagcg gttagctcct tcggtcctcc gatcgttgtc
     1921 agaagtaagt tggccgcagt gttatcactc atggttatgg cagcactgca taattctctt
     1981 actgtcatgc catccgtaag atgcttttct gtgactggtg agtactcaac caagtcattc
     2041 tgagaatagt gtatgcggcg accgagttgc tcttgcccgg cgtcaatacg ggataatacc
     2101 gcgccacata gcagaacttt aaaagtgctc atcattggaa aacgttcttc ggggcgaaaa
     2161 ctctcaagga tcttaccgct gttgagatcc agttcgatgt aacccactcg tgcacccaac
     2221 tgatcttcag catcttttac tttcaccagc gtttctgggt gagcaaaaac aggaaggcaa
     2281 aatgccgcaa aaaagggaat aagggcgaca cggaaatgtt gaatactcat actcttcctt
     2341 tttcaatatt attgaagcat ttatcagggt tattgtctca tgagcggata catatttgaa
     2401 tgtatttaga aaaataaaca aataggggtt ccgcgcacat ttccccgaaa agtgccacct
     2461 gacgtctaag aaaccattat tatcatgaca ttaacctata aaaataggcg tatcacgagg
     2521 cagaatttca gataaaaaaa atccttagct ttcgctaagg atgatttctg gaattcgcgg
     2581 ccgcttctag agactagtgg gtctca
//
