>Addgene plasmid #66053 | DVA_EH | addgene partial sequence | sequence record 114324 | MoCloR 5'-gccacctgacgtctaagaaacc-3'
ATAGGCGTATCACGAGGCAGAATTTCAGATAAAAAAAATCCTTAGCTTTCGCTAAGGATGATTTCTGGAA
TTCGCGGCCGCTTCTAGAGACTAGTGGGTCTCAGCTTATGTCTTCTGCACCATATGCGGTGTGAAATACC
GCACAGATGCGTAAGGAGAAAATACCGCATCAGGCGCCATTCGCCATTCAGGCTGCGCAACTGTTGGGAA
GGGCGATCGGTGCGGGCCTCTTCGCTATTACGCCAGCTGGCGAAAGGGGGATGTGCTGCAAGGCGATTAA
GTTGGGTAACGCCAGGGTTTTCCCAGTCACGACGTTGTAAAACGACGGCCAGTGAATTCGAGCTCGGTAC
CCGGGGATCCTCTAGAGTCGACCTGCAGGCATGCAAGCTTGGCGTAATCATGGTCATAGCTGTTTCCTGT
GTGAAATTGTTATCCGCTCACAATTCCACACAACATACGAGCCGGAAGCATAAAGTGTAAAGCCTGGGGT
GCCTAATGAGTGAGCTAACTCACATTAATTGCGTTGCGCTCACTGCCCGCTTTCCAGTCGGGAAACCTGT
CGTGCCAGCTGCATTAATGAATCGGCCAACGCGCGGGGAAGACGTACTAAGAGACCTACTAGTAGCGGCC
GCTGCAGGCTTCCTCGCTCACTGACTCGCTGCGCTCGGTCGTTCGGCTGCGGCGAGCGGTATCAGCTCAC
TCAAAGGCGGTAATACGGTTATCCACAGAATCAGGG
